>Addgene plasmid #229211 | pCX420 | addgene full sequence | sequence record 457182 | Addgene NGS Result
GTGATGCGGTTTTGGCAGTACATCAATGGGCGTGGATAGCGGTTTGACTCACGGGGATTTCCAAGTCTCC
ACCCCATTGACGTCAATGGGAGTTTGTTTTGGCACCAAAATCAACGGGACTTTCCAAAATGTCGTAACAA
CTCCGCCCCATTGACGCAAATGGGCGGTAGGCGTGTACGGTGGGAGGTCTATATAAGCAGAGCTCGTTTA
GTGAACCGTCAGATCTCTAGAGCCGCCACCATGCACCATCACCATCACCATTCCGGCGATTACAAAGACG
ATGACGATAAGCGGGGCATGAAGAAAGAAAAGATTGATCTGTTTTACGGAGCCCTGCTGCACGACATCGG
AAAGGTCATCCAGCGAGCAACCGGAGAGCGGAAGAAACACGCACTTGTGGGCGCCGACTGGTTCGACGAG
ATCGCCGACAACCAAGTCATCTCGGATCAGATCCGGTACCATATGGCCAACTACCAGTCTGATAAGCTCG
GCAACGATCACCTGGCTTACATCACCTACATTGCCGACAACATCGCCTCCGGTGTCGACCGCCGGCAATC
CAACGAAGAGTCAGACGAAGATACCTCCGCAAAGATCTGGGACACCTACACGAACCAGGCCGACATCTTT
AACGTGTTCGGAGCGCAGACCGATAAGCGGTACTTCAAGCCTACCGTGCTGAATCTCAAGTCGAAGCCCA
ACTTCGCGTCCGCCACTTACGAACCCTTTAGCAAGGGCGATTACGCTGCCATCGCCACCCGGATTAAGAA
CGAACTGGCCGAGTTCGAGTTCAACCAAGTCCAGATTGACTCCCTGCTCAACCTTTTCGAGGCTACTCTC
TCCTTCGTGCCGTCAAGCACCAACACTAAGGAAATCGCCGACATCTCCCTGGCCGACCATTCCCGCTTGA
CTGCTGCCTTCGCTCTGGCGATCTACGACTACCTGGAGGACAAGGGTCGGCACAACTACAAAGAGGACCT
GTTCACCAAAGTGTCAGCGTTCTATGAAGAAGAAGCCTTCCTGCTGGCCTCCTTCGACCTGTCGGGAATC
CAGGACTTTATCTACAACATTAACATCGCAACTAACGGCGCGGCGAAGCAGCTGAAGGCCCGGAGCCTCT
ACCTGGACTTTATGTCCGAGTACATCGCCGATAGCCTGCTGGACAAGCTGGGACTGAACAGGGCTAACAT
GCTTTACGTCGGCGGCGGACACGCCTACTTCGTCCTGGCCAACACCGAAAAGACTGTGGAAACCCTGGTG
CAGTTTGAGAAGGATTTCAACCAGTTCCTGTTGGCAAACTTCCAGACCCGCCTCTATGTGGCCTTTGGCT
GGGGTTCCTTCGCGGCCAAGGACATCATGTCCGAGCTGAATAGCCCCGAGTCCTACCGCCAAGTGTACCA
AAAGGCTTCGCGCATGATCTCCAAAAAGAAAATCTCCAGATACGACTACCAGACACTGATGCTCCTGAAT
CGCGGTGGAAAGTCCTCAGAGAGAGAGTGCGAGATTTGCCACTCCGTGGAGAACCTGGTGTCCTACCACG
ACCAGAAAGTCTGTGACATTTGCCGGGGACTGTACCAGTTCTCGAAAGAAATTGCCCATGACCACTTCAT
CATTACCGAAAATGAGGGGCTGCCGATTGGACCAAACGCGTGCTTAAAGGGCGTGGCATTCGAAAAGCTG
TCCCAAGAAGCGTTCAGCCGGGTCTACGTGAAGAATGACTATAAGGCCGGTACCGTGAAGGCTACGCATG
TGTTCGTGGGGGATTACCAGTGCGACGAGATCTACAACTACGCCGCCCTGAGCAAGAACGAGAACGGCCT
AGGCATCAAGAGACTGGCCGTGGTCCGGCTCGACGTGGATGACTTGGGCGCCGCCTTCATGGCCGGTTTC
AGCCAGCAGGGAAACGGACAATACTCCACTCTGTCAAGATCGGCCACATTCTCCCGGAGCATGTCGCTGT
TCTTCAAAGTGTACATTAACCAGTTCGCCTCCGACAAGAAGCTGAGCATTATCTACGCGGGCGGCGATGA
CGTGTTCGCCATTGGATCGTGGCAGGATATCATCGCGTTCACTGTGGAACTTCGCGAAAACTTCATCAAG
TGGACCAACGGGAAGCTCACCCTCTCCGCGGGGATAGGGTTGTTCGCCGACAAGACTCCTATTAGCCTGA
TGGCTCACCAGACCGGGGAACTGGAAGAGGCCGCCAAGGGCAACGAAAAGGACTCCATCTCGCTGTTCTC
AAGCGACTACACTTTCAAGTTTGATAGGTTCATCACTAACGTGTACGACGACAAACTGGAACAGATTAGA
TACTTCTTCAACCATCAAGACGAGAGGGGAAAGAACTTCATCTATAAGCTTATTGAGCTTTTGAGGAACC
ACGACCGCATGAATATGGCACGCCTCGCCTATTACCTCACTCGCCTGGAAGAACTGACCCGGGAGACTGA
CAGGGACAAGTTCAAGACCTTCAAGAACCTGTTCTACTCCTGGTACACCAACAAGAACGATAAGGACCGG
AAGGAAGCCGAGCTCGCGCTCCTGCTGTACATCTACGAAATCAGAAAGGATTAACGGCAATAAAAAGACA
GAATAAAACGCACGGTGTTGGGTCGTTTGTTCGCACACATTAGCTAGCCGTCAGCACACATTGTGATGCG
GTTTTGGCAGTACATCAATGGGCGTGGATAGCGGTTTGACTCACGGGGATTTCCAAGTCTCCACCCCATT
GACGTCAATGGGAGTTTGTTTTGGCACCAAAATCAACGGGACTTTCCAAAATGTCGTAACAACTCCGCCC
CATTGACGCAAATGGGCGGTAGGCGTGTACGGTGGGAGGTCTATATAAGCAGAGCTCGTTTAGTGAACCG
TCAGATCTCTAGAGCCGCCACCATGGATTACAAAGACGATGACGATAAGCGGGGCATGACCATCCTGACC
GACGAGAACTACGTGGACATCGCCGAGAAAGCCATCCTGAAGCTGGAAAGAAACACCAGAAATAGAAAGA
ACCCTGATGCCTTCTTCCTGACCACATCTAAGCTGCGGAACCTGCTGAGCCTGACAAGCACCCTGTTCGA
CGAGAGCAAGGTGAAGGAATACGACGCCCTGCTGGACAGAATCGCTTATCTGAGAGTGCAGTTCGTGTAC
CAGGCCGGCAGAGAGATCGCCGTGAAAGATCTGATCGAGAAGGCCCAGATCCTGGAAGCTCTGAAAGAGA
TCAAGGACCGGGAAACCCTGCAGAGATTCTGCAGATACATGGAAGCCCTGGTGGCCTACTTCAAGTTCTA
CGGCGGCAAGGACTGACGGCAATAAAAAGACAGAATAAAACGCACGGTGTTGGGTCGTTTGTTCAGTTCT
TTTGCCTTACTTTCAATGCATGCGGTGATGCGGTTTTGGCAGTACATCAATGGGCGTGGATAGCGGTTTG
ACTCACGGGGATTTCCAAGTCTCCACCCCATTGACGTCAATGGGAGTTTGTTTTGGCACCAAAATCAACG
GGACTTTCCAAAATGTCGTAACAACTCCGCCCCATTGACGCAAATGGGCGGTAGGCGTGTACGGTGGGAG
GTCTATATAAGCAGAGCTCGTTTAGTGAACCGTCAGATCTCTAGAGCCGCCACCATGGATTACAAAGACG
ATGACGATAAGCGGGGCATGACCTTCGCCAAGATCAAATTCAGCGCCCAGATCCGGCTGGAAACCGGCCT
GCACATCGGAGGATCTGATGCCTTTGCCGCTATCGGCGCCATCGCCAGCCCTGTGATCAAGGACCCCATC
ACCAACCTGCCTATCATCCCCGGCTCTAGCCTGAAGGGCAAGATGAGAACACTGCTGGCCAAGGTGTACA
ACGAAAAGGTGGCCGAGAAGCCTAGCGACGACAGCGACATCCTGAGCAGACTGTTCGGAAATAGCAAGGA
TAAGCGGTTCAAGATGGGCAGACTGATCTTCCGGGACGCCTTCCTGAGCAACGCCGACGAGCTGGATTCT
CTGGGCGTGCGGAGCTACACCGAGGTGAAGTTCGAGAACACCATCGATAGAATCACCGCCGAGGCCAATC
CTAGACAGATCGAGAGAGCCATTCGGAACTCAACATTCGACTTCGAGCTGATCTACGAGATCACTGATGA
GAATGAGAACCAGGTCGAGGAAGATTTCAAGGTGATCAGAGACGGCCTGAAGCTGCTGGAACTGGACTAC
CTGGGCGGAAGCGGCTCCAGAGGCTACGGCAAAGTGGCTTTTGAGAACCTGAAAGCCACCACAGTGTTCG
GCAACTACGACGTGAAAACCCTGAACGAGCTGCTGACCGCCGAAGTGGGTAGCAAAGGAGAAGAACTTTT
CACTGGAGTTGTCCCAATTCTTGTTGAATTAGATGGTGATGTTAATGGGCACAAATTTTCTGTCCGTGGA
GAGGGTGAAGGTGATGCTACAAACGGAAAACTCACCCTTAAATTTATTTGCACTACTGGAAAACTACCTG
TTCCGTGGCCAACACTTGTCACTACTCTGACCTATGGTGTTCAATGCTTTTCCCGTTATCCGGATCACAT
GAAACGGCATGACTTTTTCAAGAGTGCCATGCCCGAAGGTTATGTACAGGAACGCACTATATCTTTCAAA
GATGACGGGACCTACAAGACGCGTGCTGAAGTCAAGTTTGAAGGTGATACCCTTGTTAATCGTATCGAGT
TAAAGGGTATTGATTTTAAAGAAGATGGAAACATTCTTGGACACAAACTCGAGTACAACTTTAACTCACA
CAATGTATACATCACGGCAGACAAACAAAAGAATGGAATCAAAGCTAACTTCAAAATTCGCCACAACGTT
GAAGATGGTTCCGTTCAACTAGCAGACCATTATCAACAAAATACTCCAATTGGCGATGGCCCTGTCCTTT
TACCAGACAACCATTACCTGTCGACACAATCTGTCCTTTCGAAAGATCCCAACGAAAAGCGTGACCACAT
GGTCCTTCTTGAGTTTGTAACTGCTGCTGGGATTACACATGGCATGGATGAGCTCTACAAAGGTTCTAAA
GGAGAAGAACTTTTCACTGGAGTTGTCCCAATTCTTGTTGAATTAGATGGTGATGTTAATGGGCACAAAT
TTTCTGTCCGTGGAGAGGGTGAAGGTGATGCTACAAACGGAAAACTCACCCTTAAATTTATTTGCACTAC
TGGAAAACTACCTGTTCCGTGGCCAACACTTGTCACTACTCTGACCTATGGTGTTCAATGCTTTTCCCGT
TATCCGGATCACATGAAACGGCATGACTTTTTCAAGAGTGCCATGCCCGAAGGTTATGTACAGGAACGCA
CTATATCTTTCAAAGATGACGGGACCTACAAGACGCGTGCTGAAGTCAAGTTTGAAGGTGATACCCTTGT
TAATCGTATCGAGTTAAAGGGTATTGATTTTAAAGAAGATGGAAACATTCTTGGACACAAACTCGAGTAC
AACTTTAACTCACACAATGTATACATCACGGCAGACAAACAAAAGAATGGAATCAAAGCTAACTTCAAAA
TTCGCCACAACGTTGAAGATGGTTCCGTTCAACTAGCAGACCATTATCAACAAAATACTCCAATTGGCGA
TGGCCCTGTCCTTTTACCAGACAACCATTACCTGTCGACACAATCTGTCCTTTCGAAAGATCCCAACGAA
AAGCGTGACCACATGGTCCTTCTTGAGTTTGTAACTGCTGCTGGGATTACACATGGCATGGATGAGCTCT
ACAAAGGTTAACGGCAATAAAAAGACAGAATAAAACGCACGGTGTTGGGTCGTTTGTTCTTGCGAGAATG
GACTAGTAGCAAACTGTGATGCGGTTTTGGCAGTACATCAATGGGCGTGGATAGCGGTTTGACTCACGGG
GATTTCCAAGTCTCCACCCCATTGACGTCAATGGGAGTTTGTTTTGGCACCAAAATCAACGGGACTTTCC
AAAATGTCGTAACAACTCCGCCCCATTGACGCAAATGGGCGGTAGGCGTGTACGGTGGGAGGTCTATATA
AGCAGAGCTCGTTTAGTGAACCGTCAGATCTCTAGAGCCGCCACCATGGATTACAAAGACGATGACGATA
AGCGGGGCATGACTTACAAGCTCTACATTATGACCTTTCAAAACGCCCACTTCGGTTCCGGCACTCTGGA
CTCATCGAAGCTGACCTTCTCCGCGGATAGAATCTTCTCGGCACTCGTGCTCGAGGCTCTGAAGATGGGA
AAGCTCGACGCCTTCTTGGCCGAGGCCAACCAGGATAAGTTCACTCTGACCGACGCGTTCCCATTCCAAT
TCGGTCCTTTCCTGCCGAAACCGATTGGTTACCCCAAGCACGACCAGATCGACCAGTCTGTGGACGTGAA
GGAAGTCCGCCGCCAAGCGAAGCTGTCCAAAAAGCTCCAGTTCCTGGCTCTGGAAAACGTCGACGACTAC
CTGAACGGAGAGCTGTTTGAGAATGAGGAACACGCCGTGATCGACACAGTGACCAAGAACCAGCCCCATA
AAGATGATAATCTGTACCAAGTGGCCACCACTCGGTTCTCGAACGACACCTCCCTTTACGTGATCGCCAA
CGAATCCGATCTGCTGAACGAACTGATGAGCAGCCTTCAGTACTCCGGGCTGGGCGGCAAAAGGTCCTCA
GGATTCGGCAGATTTGAGCTGGACATCCAGAACATTCCCTTGGAACTGTCCGACCGGCTGACGAAGAACC
ACAGCGACAAGGTCATGTCACTTACCACCGCCCTCCCGGTGGACGCTGATCTCGAGGAAGCGATGGAAGA
TGGCCATTACCTGTTGACCAAGTCGTCCGGATTCGCATTCTCCCACGCCACCAACGAAAACTATCGGAAG
CAGGACCTGTACAAGTTCGCCTCCGGGAGCACCTTCAGCAAGACTTTCGAGGGACAGATCGTGGACGTGC
GCCCTCTCGATTTCCCTCACGCCGTGCTGAACTACGCCAAGCCGCTGTTCTTTAAGCTCGAAGTCTAACG
GCAATAAAAAGACAGAATAAAACGCACGGTGTTGGGTCGTTTGTTCGCACATTCAAAAACAGGCAATTGG
ACAAGCGTGATGCGGTTTTGGCAGTACATCAATGGGCGTGGATAGCGGTTTGACTCACGGGGATTTCCAA
GTCTCCACCCCATTGACGTCAATGGGAGTTTGTTTTGGCACCAAAATCAACGGGACTTTCCAAAATGTCG
TAACAACTCCGCCCCATTGACGCAAATGGGCGGTAGGCGTGTACGGTGGGAGGTCTATATAAGCAGAGCT
CGTTTAGTGAACCGTCAGATCTCTAGAGCCGCCACCATGGATTACAAAGACGATGACGATAAGCGGGGCA
TGAAAAATGACTACCGGACCTTCAAGCTGAGCCTGCTGACCCTGGCTCCTATCCACATCGGCAACGGCGA
GAAGTACACCAGCAGAGAATTCATCTACGAGAACAAGAAGTTCTACTTCCCCGACATGGGCAAGTTCTAC
AACAAGATGGTGGAAAAGAGACTGGCCGAGAAGTTCGAGGCCTTCCTGATCCAGACCAGACCCAACGCCA
GAAACAACCGGCTGATTTCTTTTCTGAACGACAACAGAATCGCCGAAAGATCTTTTGGCGGCTACAGCAT
CAGTGAAACCGGCCTGGAATCTGATAAGAACCCTAACAGCGCCGGAGCTATCAACGAGGTGAACAAATTC
ATCCGGGACGCCTTCGGAAATCCTTACATCCCAGGCAGCAGCCTGAAGGGCGCCATCCGCACCATCCTGA
TGAACACCACACCTAAGTGGAACAACGAGAACGCCGTGAACGACTTCGGCAGATTCCCAAAGGAAAACAA
GAACCTGATCCCTTGGGGACCTAAGAAAGGCAAGGAATACGACGACCTGTTCAACGCCATCAGAGTGTCC
GACAGCAAGCCCTTCGACAACAAAAGCCTGATCCTCGTGCAGAAGTGGGACTACAGCGCCAAAACCAACA
AGGCCAAGCCTCTGCCTCTGTACAGAGAGTCTATCAGCCCTCTGACCAAGATCGAGTTCGAGATAACAAC
AACCACTGATGAGGCCGGCAGACTGATCGAGGAACTGGGAAAGCGGGCCCAGGCCTTTTATAAGGACTAC
AAGGCCTTTTTCCTGTCTGAATTCCCTGATGATAAGATCCAGGCTAATCTGCAATACCCCATCTACCTGG
GCGCCGGCAGCGGCGCTTGGACAAAGACCCTGTTTAAGCAGGCCGACGGCATCCTGCAGCGGAGATACTC
CAGAATGAAAACCAAGATGGTCAAGAAGGGCGTGCTGAAGCTGACAAAGGCCCCTCTGAAAACAGTGAAG
ATCCCCAGCGGCAACCACAGCCTGGTGAAGAATCACGAGAGCTTCTACGAGATGGGCAAAGCCAACTTCA
TGATCAAGGAAATCGACAAGTGACGGCAATAAAAAGACAGAATAAAACGCACGGTGTTGGGTCGTTTGTT
CATGTGTGCCGGCCGGAGAATAAAAGTCTAAGTGATGCGGTTTTGGCAGTACATCAATGGGCGTGGATAG
CGGTTTGACTCACGGGGATTTCCAAGTCTCCACCCCATTGACGTCAATGGGAGTTTGTTTTGGCACCAAA
ATCAACGGGACTTTCCAAAATGTCGTAACAACTCCGCCCCATTGACGCAAATGGGCGGTAGGCGTGTACG
GTGGGAGGTCTATATAAGCAGAGCTCGTTTAGTGAACCGTCAGATCTCTAGAGCCGCCACCATGGATTAC
AAAGACGATGACGATAAGCGGGGCATGAAAAAGCTCGTGTTCACCTTTAAGCGGATCGACCACCCTGCTC
AGGACCTGGCCGTGAAATTCCACGGCTTCCTGATGGAACAGCTGGATAGCGACTACGTGGACTACCTGCA
CCAGCAGCAGACCAACCCCTACGCCACAAAGGTGATCCAGGGCAAAGAGAACACCCAGTGGGTCGTGCAT
CTGCTGACAGACGACATCGAGGACAAGGTGTTCATGACCCTGCTGCAGATCAAGGAAGTGTCCCTGAACG
ACCTGCCTAAGTTGTCTGTGGAAAAGGTGGAAATCCAGGAGCTGGGCGCTGATAAGCTGCTCGAGATCTT
CAACAGCGAGGAAAACCAGACCTACTTCAGCATCATCTTCGAGACACCTACAGGCTTTAAAAGCCAGGGC
AGCTACGTGATCTTCCCCAGCATGCGGCTGATCTTTCAGAGCCTGATGCAGAAGTACGGCAGACTGGTGG
AAAACCAGCCTGAGATCGAGGAAGATACCCTGGACTACCTGAGCGAGCACAGCACCATCACCAATTACAG
ACTGGAAACAAGCTACTTCAGAGTGCATAGACAGAGAATCCCCGCCTTCCGGGGCAAGCTGACCTTCAAG
GTGCAGGGAGCCCAGACACTGAAGGCCTACGTGAAGATGCTGCTGACCTTCGGCGAGTACAGCGGCCTGG
GCATGAAAACCAGCCTGGGAATGGGCGGCATCAAGCTGGAAGAAAGAAAGGACTGACGGCAATAAAAAGA
CAGAATAAAACGCACGGTGTTGGGTCGTTTGTTCGTGCGATAGAGGGATCCCGCATTGAATTATGAGCAG
ATTGTACTGAGAGTGCACCGGTCCGTCTTCGATGAAGCGATTCAGAAGACTTACATGTGTCAGAGGTTTT
CACCGTCATCACCGAAACGCGCGAGACGAAAGGGCCTCGTGATACGCCTATTTTTATAGGTTAATGTCAT
GATAATAATGGTTTCTTAGACGTCAGGTGGCACTTTTCGGGGAAATGTGCGCGGAACCCCTATTTGTTTA
TTTTTCTAAATACATTCAAATATGTATCCGCTCATGAGACAATAACCCTGATAAATGCTTCAATAATATT
GAAAAAGGAAGAGTATGAGTATTCAACATTTCCGTGTCGCCCTTATTCCCTTTTTTGCGGCATTTTGCCT
TCCTGTTTTTGCTCACCCAGAAACGCTGGTGAAAGTAAAAGATGCTGAAGATCAGTTGGGTGCACGAGTG
GGTTACATCGAACTGGATCTCAACAGCGGTAAGATCCTTGAGAGTTTTCGCCCCGAAGAACGTTTTCCAA
TGATGAGCACTTTTAAAGTTCTGCTATGTGGCGCGGTATTATCCCGTATTGACGCCGGGCAAGAGCAACT
CGGTCGCCGCATACACTATTCTCAGAATGACTTGGTTGAGTACTCACCAGTCACAGAAAAGCATCTTACG
GATGGCATGACAGTAAGAGAATTATGCAGTGCTGCCATAACCATGAGTGATAACACTGCGGCCAACTTAC
TTCTGACAACGATCGGAGGACCGAAGGAGCTAACCGCTTTTTTGCACAACATGGGGGATCATGTAACTCG
CCTTGATCGTTGGGAACCGGAGCTGAATGAAGCCATACCAAACGACGAGCGTGACACCACGATGCCTGTA
GCAATGGCAACAACGTTGCGCAAACTATTAACTGGCGAACTACTTACTCTAGCTTCCCGGCAACAATTAA
TAGACTGGATGGAGGCGGATAAAGTTGCAGGACCACTTCTGCGCTCGGCCCTTCCGGCTGGCTGGTTTAT
TGCTGATAAATCTGGAGCCGGTGAGCGTGGGTCTCGCGGTATCATTGCAGCACTGGGGCCAGATGGTAAG
CCCTCCCGTATCGTAGTTATCTACACGACGGGGAGTCAGGCAACTATGGATGAACGAAATAGACAGATCG
CTGAGATAGGTGCCTCACTGATTAAGCATTGGTAACTGTCAGACCAAGTTTACTCATATATACTTTAGAT
TGATTTAAAACTTCATTTTTAATTTAAAAGGATCTAGGTGAAGATCCTTTTTGATAATCTCATGACCAAA
ATCCCTTAACGTGAGTTTTCGTTCCACTGAGCGTCAGACCCCGTAGAAAAGATCAAAGGATCTTCTTGAG
ATCCTTTTTTTCTGCGCGTAATCTGCTGCTTGCAAACAAAAAAACCACCGCTACCAGCGGTGGTTTGTTT
GCCGGATCAAGAGCTACCAACTCTTTTTCCGAAGGTAACTGGCTTCAGCAGAGCGCAGATACCAAATACT
GTTCTTCTAGTGTAGCCGTAGTTAGGCCACCACTTCAAGAACTCTGTAGCACCGCCTACATACCTCGCTC
TGCTAATCCTGTTACCAGTGGCTGCTGCCAGTGGCGATAAGTCGTGTCTTACCGGGTTGGACTCAAGACG
ATAGTTACCGGATAAGGCGCAGCGGTCGGGCTGAACGGGGGGTTCGTGCACACAGCCCAGCTTGGAGCGA
ACGACCTACACCGAACTGAGATACCTACAGCGTGAGCTATGAGAAAGCGCCACGCTTCCCGAAGGGAGAA
AGGCGGACAGGTATCCGGTAAGCGGCAGGGTCGGAACAGGAGAGCGCACGAGGGAGCTTCCAGGGGGAAA
CGCCTGGTATCTTTATAGTCCTGTCGGGTTTCGCCACCTCTGACTTGAGCGTCGATTTTTGTGATGCTCG
TCAGGGGGGCGGAGCCTATGGAAAAACGCCAGCAACGCGGCCTTTTTCTTAAGC
Features (pLannotate 1.2.2; 26 found; start..end, strand, type, name):
      1..204     +  promoter       CMV promoter: human cytomegalovirus (CMV) immediate early promoter
    244..261     +  CDS            6xHis: 6xHis affinity tag
    298..2571    +  CDS            cas10: CAS10_STRTR - Also known as csm1 From Streptococcus thermophilus.
   2575..2622    +  polyA_signal   HSV TK poly(A) signal: herpes simplex virus thymidine kinase polyadenylation signal (Cole and Stacy, 1985)
   2653..2856    +  promoter       CMV promoter: human cytomegalovirus (CMV) immediate early promoter
   2926..3303    +  CDS            csm2: CSM2_STRTR - Experimental evidence at protein level: Swiss-Prot protein existence level 1. This subunit may be involved in monitoring complementarity of crRNA and target RNA. From Streptococcus thermophilus.
   3307..3354    +  polyA_signal   HSV TK poly(A) signal: herpes simplex virus thymidine kinase polyadenylation signal (Cole and Stacy, 1985)
   3385..3588    +  promoter       CMV promoter: human cytomegalovirus (CMV) immediate early promoter
   3658..4317    +  CDS            csm3: CSM3_STRTR - Experimental evidence at protein level: Swiss-Prot protein existence level 1. This subunit has the target ssRNA endonuclease activity; it cleaves multiple sites in the target RNA at 6 nucleotide intervals. The number of cleavage sites in the target RNA correlates with the number of Csm3 subunits in the Csm effector complex (PubMed:25458845). In the Csm complex target RNA and ssDNA are cleaved simultaneously, although RNase activity (of Csm3) is much faster. RNA cleavage by Csm3 is not required for ssDNase activity as Csm complex with inactive Csm3 still has ssDNase activity; howev
   4321..5031    +  CDS            Superfolder GFP: Superfolder GFP is a basic (constitutively fluorescent) green fluorescent protein published in 2005, derived from Aequorea victoria. It is reported to be a very rapidly-maturing weak dimer.
   5035..5745    +  CDS            Superfolder GFP: Superfolder GFP is a basic (constitutively fluorescent) green fluorescent protein published in 2005, derived from Aequorea victoria. It is reported to be a very rapidly-maturing weak dimer.
   5752..5799    +  polyA_signal   HSV TK poly(A) signal: herpes simplex virus thymidine kinase polyadenylation signal (Cole and Stacy, 1985)
   5826..6029    +  promoter       CMV promoter: human cytomegalovirus (CMV) immediate early promoter
   6099..6995    +  CDS            csm4: CSM4_STRTR - Experimental evidence at protein level: Swiss-Prot protein existence level 1. The subunit probably binds to the 5' handle of the crRNA, helping in discrimination between self- and non-self. From Streptococcus thermophilus.
   6999..7046    +  polyA_signal   HSV TK poly(A) signal: herpes simplex virus thymidine kinase polyadenylation signal (Cole and Stacy, 1985)
   7077..7280    +  promoter       CMV promoter: human cytomegalovirus (CMV) immediate early promoter
   7350..8420    +  CDS            csm5: CSM5_STRTR - Experimental evidence at protein level: Swiss-Prot protein existence level 1. This subunit might be involved in maturation of a crRNA intermediate to its mature form. From Streptococcus thermophilus.
   8424..8471    +  polyA_signal   HSV TK poly(A) signal: herpes simplex virus thymidine kinase polyadenylation signal (Cole and Stacy, 1985)
   8502..8705    +  promoter       CMV promoter: human cytomegalovirus (CMV) immediate early promoter
   8775..9503    +  CDS            cas6: CAS6_STRTR - Experimental evidence at protein level: Swiss-Prot protein existence level 1. This protein processes pre-crRNA into individual crRNA units. From Streptococcus thermophilus.
   9507..9554    +  polyA_signal   HSV TK poly(A) signal: herpes simplex virus thymidine kinase polyadenylation signal (Cole and Stacy, 1985)
   9585..9609    +  misc_feature   bom (fragment): basis of mobility region from pBR322
   9650..9685    -  CDS            rop (fragment): Rop protein, which maintains plasmids at low copy number; rop
   9780..9884    +  promoter       AmpR promoter: bla
   9885..10745   +  CDS            AmpR: β-lactamase; bla; confers resistance to ampicillin, carbenicillin, and related antibiotics
  10916..11504   +  rep_origin     ori: high-copy-number ColE1/pMB1/pBR322/pUC origin of replication
