[The description below was written by a language model from this plasmid's Addgene catalogue record and pLannotate feature annotations shown in this document.]
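Description:
pCX420 is a mammalian expression plasmid built on a pUC19 backbone that delivers all protein components of the Streptococcus thermophilus type III-A CRISPR-Csm complex from a single vector of roughly 11.5 kb. It is propagated in E. coli using the high-copy ColE1/pUC origin and selected with ampicillin through the bla (AmpR) gene. Small fragments of bom and rop are also annotated but are remnants rather than functional elements. There is no mammalian selection marker among the annotated features, which is consistent with transient transfection.

The payload consists of six tandem, same-orientation expression units, each with its own CMV immediate-early promoter and HSV TK polyadenylation signal. They encode, in order, Csm1 (Cas10, preceded by an N-terminal 6xHis tag), Csm2, Csm3, Csm4, Csm5 and Cas6. Csm3, the subunit that normally cleaves target RNA at regular intervals, is described in the record as an RNase mutant and is fused at its C-terminus to two tandem copies of superfolder GFP. Because several Csm3 subunits assemble along the crRNA in each complex, this arrangement places multiple fluorophores on one bound target without cutting it. Cas6 processes pre-crRNA into individual mature guides. No crRNA array or Pol III promoter is annotated, so the guide RNA is presumably supplied from a separate construct.

The plasmid is described as the cytoplasmic-targeting version of the Csm complex, although no specific localisation signals appear in the feature table. It is intended for programmable, single-molecule imaging of RNAs in living mammalian cells.
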