Addgene plasmid #229211: pCX420
Purpose: Cytoplasmic-targeting Csm complex plasmid
Depositing lab: Jennifer Doudna. Publication: Single-molecule live-cell RNA imaging with CRISPR-Csm. Xia C, Colognori D, Jiang XS, Xu K, Doudna JA. Nat Biotechnol. 2025 Feb 18. doi: 10.1038/s41587-024-02540-5. PubMed 39966655.
Backbone
  Vector backbone: pUC19
  Vector type: Mammalian Expression
Growth in bacteria
  Bacterial resistance: Ampicillin, 100 μg/mL
  Growth temperature: 37°C
  Growth strain: NEB Stable
  Copy number: Unknown
Gene/Insert
  Gene/Insert name: Csm1; Csm2; Csm3(RNase mut)-2xsfGFP; Csm4; Csm5; Cas6
  Species: Streptococcus thermophilus
Terms and licenses: Academic/Nonprofit Terms; Industry Terms: Not Available to Industry
Depositor comments: Please visit https://doi.org/10.1101/2024.07.14.603457 for bioRxiv preprint.
How to cite: pCX420 was a gift from Jennifer Doudna (Addgene plasmid # 229211 ; http://n2t.net/addgene:229211 ; RRID:Addgene_229211)
